>Addgene plasmid #164235 | pLENTI CMV GFP-TREX1 delta N (aa236-314) BLAST | addgene full sequence | sequence record 321495
CAGGTGGCACTTTTCGGGGAAATGTGCGCGGAACCCCTATTTGTTTATTTTTCTAAATACATTCAAATAT
GTATCCGCTCATGAGACAATAACCCTGATAAATGCTTCAATAATATTGAAAAAGGAAGAGTATGAGTATT
CAACATTTCCGTGTCGCCCTTATTCCCTTTTTTGCGGCATTTTGCCTTCCTGTTTTTGCTCACCCAGAAA
CGCTGGTGAAAGTAAAAGATGCTGAAGATCAGTTGGGTGCACGAGTGGGTTACATCGAACTGGATCTCAA
CAGCGGTAAGATCCTTGAGAGTTTTCGCCCCGAAGAACGTTTTCCAATGATGAGCACTTTTAAAGTTCTG
CTATGTGGCGCGGTATTATCCCGTATTGACGCCGGGCAAGAGCAACTCGGTCGCCGCATACACTATTCTC
AGAATGACTTGGTTGAGTACTCACCAGTCACAGAAAAGCATCTTACGGATGGCATGACAGTAAGAGAATT
ATGCAGTGCTGCCATAACCATGAGTGATAACACTGCGGCCAACTTACTTCTGACAACGATCGGAGGACCG
AAGGAGCTAACCGCTTTTTTGCACAACATGGGGGATCATGTAACTCGCCTTGATCGTTGGGAACCGGAGC
TGAATGAAGCCATACCAAACGACGAGCGTGACACCACGATGCCTGTAGCAATGGCAACAACGTTGCGCAA
ACTATTAACTGGCGAACTACTTACTCTAGCTTCCCGGCAACAATTAATAGACTGGATGGAGGCGGATAAA
GTTGCAGGACCACTTCTGCGCTCGGCCCTTCCGGCTGGCTGGTTTATTGCTGATAAATCTGGAGCCGGTG
AGCGTGGGTCTCGCGGTATCATTGCAGCACTGGGGCCAGATGGTAAGCCCTCCCGTATCGTAGTTATCTA
CACGACGGGGAGTCAGGCAACTATGGATGAACGAAATAGACAGATCGCTGAGATAGGTGCCTCACTGATT
AAGCATTGGTAACTGTCAGACCAAGTTTACTCATATATACTTTAGATTGATTTAAAACTTCATTTTTAAT
TTAAAAGGATCTAGGTGAAGATCCTTTTTGATAATCTCATGACCAAAATCCCTTAACGTGAGTTTTCGTT
CCACTGAGCGTCAGACCCCGTAGAAAAGATCAAAGGATCTTCTTGAGATCCTTTTTTTCTGCGCGTAATC
TGCTGCTTGCAAACAAAAAAACCACCGCTACCAGCGGTGGTTTGTTTGCCGGATCAAGAGCTACCAACTC
TTTTTCCGAAGGTAACTGGCTTCAGCAGAGCGCAGATACCAAATACTGTCCTTCTAGTGTAGCCGTAGTT
AGGCCACCACTTCAAGAACTCTGTAGCACCGCCTACATACCTCGCTCTGCTAATCCTGTTACCAGTGGCT
GCTGCCAGTGGCGATAAGTCGTGTCTTACCGGGTTGGACTCAAGACGATAGTTACCGGATAAGGCGCAGC
GGTCGGGCTGAACGGGGGGTTCGTGCACACAGCCCAGCTTGGAGCGAACGACCTACACCGAACTGAGATA
CCTACAGCGTGAGCTATGAGAAAGCGCCACGCTTCCCGAAGGGAGAAAGGCGGACAGGTATCCGGTAAGC
GGCAGGGTCGGAACAGGAGAGCGCACGAGGGAGCTTCCAGGGGGAAACGCCTGGTATCTTTATAGTCCTG
TCGGGTTTCGCCACCTCTGACTTGAGCGTCGATTTTTGTGATGCTCGTCAGGGGGGCGGAGCCTATGGAA
AAACGCCAGCAACGCGGCCTTTTTACGGTTCCTGGCCTTTTGCTGGCCTTTTGCTCACATGTTCTTTCCT
GCGTTATCCCCTGATTCTGTGGATAACCGTATTACCGCCTTTGAGTGAGCTGATACCGCTCGCCGCAGCC
GAACGACCGAGCGCAGCGAGTCAGTGAGCGAGGAAGCGGAAGAGCGCCCAATACGCAAACCGCCTCTCCC
CGCGCGTTGGCCGATTCATTAATGCAGCTGGCACGACAGGTTTCCCGACTGGAAAGCGGGCAGTGAGCGC
AACGCAATTAATGTGAGTTAGCTCACTCATTAGGCACCCCAGGCTTTACACTTTATGCTTCCGGCTCGTA
TGTTGTGTGGAATTGTGAGCGGATAACAATTTCACACAGGAAACAGCTATGACCATGATTACGCCAAGCG
CGCAATTAACCCTCACTAAAGGGAACAAAAGCTGGAGCTGCAAGCTTAATGTAGTCTTATGCAATACTCT
TGTAGTCTTGCAACATGGTAACGATGAGTTAGCAACATGCCTTACAAGGAGAGAAAAAGCACCGTGCATG
CCGATTGGTGGAAGTAAGGTGGTACGATCGTGCCTTATTAGGAAGGCAACAGACGGGTCTGACATGGATT
GGACGAACCACTGAATTGCCGCATTGCAGAGATATTGTATTTAAGTGCCTAGCTCGATACAATAAACGGG
TCTCTCTGGTTAGACCAGATCTGAGCCTGGGAGCTCTCTGGCTAACTAGGGAACCCACTGCTTAAGCCTC
AATAAAGCTTGCCTTGAGTGCTTCAAGTAGTGTGTGCCCGTCTGTTGTGTGACTCTGGTAACTAGAGATC
CCTCAGACCCTTTTAGTCAGTGTGGAAAATCTCTAGCAGTGGCGCCCGAACAGGGACCTGAAAGCGAAAG
GGAAACCAGAGCTCTCTCGACGCAGGACTCGGCTTGCTGAAGCGCGCACGGCAAGAGGCGAGGGGCGGCG
ACTGGTGAGTACGCCAAAAATTTTGACTAGCGGAGGCTAGAAGGAGAGAGATGGGTGCGAGAGCGTCAGT
ATTAAGCGGGGGAGAATTAGATCGCGATGGGAAAAAATTCGGTTAAGGCCAGGGGGAAAGAAAAAATATA
AATTAAAACATATAGTATGGGCAAGCAGGGAGCTAGAACGATTCGCAGTTAATCCTGGCCTGTTAGAAAC
ATCAGAAGGCTGTAGACAAATACTGGGACAGCTACAACCATCCCTTCAGACAGGATCAGAAGAACTTAGA
TCATTATATAATACAGTAGCAACCCTCTATTGTGTGCATCAAAGGATAGAGATAAAAGACACCAAGGAAG
CTTTAGACAAGATAGAGGAAGAGCAAAACAAAAGTAAGACCACCGCACAGCAAGCGGCCGCTGATCTTCA
GACCTGGAGGAGGAGATATGAGGGACAATTGGAGAAGTGAATTATATAAATATAAAGTAGTAAAAATTGA
ACCATTAGGAGTAGCACCCACCAAGGCAAAGAGAAGAGTGGTGCAGAGAGAAAAAAGAGCAGTGGGAATA
GGAGCTTTGTTCCTTGGGTTCTTGGGAGCAGCAGGAAGCACTATGGGCGCAGCCTCAATGACGCTGACGG
TACAGGCCAGACAATTATTGTCTGGTATAGTGCAGCAGCAGAACAATTTGCTGAGGGCTATTGAGGCGCA
ACAGCATCTGTTGCAACTCACAGTCTGGGGCATCAAGCAGCTCCAGGCAAGAATCCTGGCTGTGGAAAGA
TACCTAAAGGATCAACAGCTCCTGGGGATTTGGGGTTGCTCTGGAAAACTCATTTGCACCACTGCTGTGC
CTTGGAATGCTAGTTGGAGTAATAAATCTCTGGAACAGATTGGAATCACACGACCTGGATGGAGTGGGAC
AGAGAAATTAACAATTACACAAGCTTAATACACTCCTTAATTGAAGAATCGCAAAACCAGCAAGAAAAGA
ATGAACAAGAATTATTGGAATTAGATAAATGGGCAAGTTTGTGGAATTGGTTTAACATAACAAATTGGCT
GTGGTATATAAAATTATTCATAATGATAGTAGGAGGCTTGGTAGGTTTAAGAATAGTTTTTGCTGTACTT
TCTATAGTGAATAGAGTTAGGCAGGGATATTCACCATTATCGTTTCAGACCCACCTCCCAACCCCGAGGG
GACCCGACAGGCCCGAAGGAATAGAAGAAGAAGGTGGAGAGAGAGACAGAGACAGATCCATTCGATTAGT
GAACGGATCTCGACGGTTAACTTTTAAAAGAAAAGGGGGGATTGGGGGGTACAGTGCAGGGGAAAGAATA
GTAGACATAATAGCAACAGACATACAAACTAAAGAATTACAAAAACAAATTACAAAAATTCAAAATTTTA
TCGATAAGCTTGGGAGTTCCGCGTTACATAACTTACGGTAAATGGCCCGCCTGGCTGACCGCCCAACGAC
CCCCGCCCATTGACGTCAATAATGACGTATGTTCCCATAGTAACGCCAATAGGGACTTTCCATTGACGTC
AATGGGTGGAGTATTTACGGTAAACTGCCCACTTGGCAGTACATCAAGTGTATCATATGCCAAGTACGCC
CCCTATTGACGTCAATGACGGTAAATGGCCCGCCTGGCATTATGCCCAGTACATGACCTTATGGGACTTT
CCTACTTGGCAGTACATCTACGTATTAGTCATCGCTATTACCATGGTGATGCGGTTTTGGCAGTACATCA
ATGGGCGTGGATAGCGGTTTGACTCACGGGGATTTCCAAGTCTCCACCCCATTGACGTCAATGGGAGTTT
GTTTTGGCACCAAAATCAACGGGACTTTCCAAAATGTCGTAACAACTCCGCCCCATTGACGCAAATGGGC
GGTAGGCGTGTACGGTGGGAGGTCTATATAAGCAGAGCTCGTTTAGTGAACCGTCAGATCGCCTGGAGAC
GCCATCCACGCTGTTTTGACCTCCATAGAAGACACCGACTCTAGAGGATCCACCGGTCGCCACCATGGTG
AGCAAGGGCGAGGAGCTGTTCACCGGGGTGGTGCCCATCCTGGTCGAGCTGGACGGCGACGTAAACGGCC
ACAAGTTCAGCGTGTCCGGCGAGGGCGAGGGCGATGCCACCTACGGCAAGCTGACCCTGAAGTTCATCTG
CACCACCGGCAAGCTGCCCGTGCCCTGGCCCACCCTCGTGACCACCCTGACCTACGGCGTGCAGTGCTTC
AGCCGCTACCCCGACCACATGAAGCAGCACGACTTCTTCAAGTCCGCCATGCCCGAAGGCTACGTCCAGG
AGCGCACCATCTTCTTCAAGGACGACGGCAACTACAAGACCCGCGCCGAGGTGAAGTTCGAGGGCGACAC
CCTGGTGAACCGCATCGAGCTGAAGGGCATCGACTTCAAGGAGGACGGCAACATCCTGGGGCACAAGCTG
GAGTACAACTACAACAGCCACAACGTCTATATCATGGCCGACAAGCAGAAGAACGGCATCAAGGTGAACT
TCAAGATCCGCCACAACATCGAGGACGGCAGCGTGCAGCTCGCCGACCACTACCAGCAGAACACCCCCAT
CGGCGACGGCCCCGTGCTGCTGCCCGACAACCACTACCTGAGCACCCAGTCCGCCCTGAGCAAAGACCCC
AACGAGAAGCGCGATCACATGGTCCTGCTGGAGTTCGTGACCGCCGCCGGGATCACTCTCGGCATGGACG
AGCTGTACAAGACAGCCTCTGCTAGGACCAAGCCAAGACCATCTGCTGTCACAACCACTGCACACCTGGC
CACAACCAGGAACACTAGTCCCAGCCTTGGAGAGAGCAGGGGTACCAAGGATCTTCCTCCAGTGAAGGAC
CCTGGAGCCCTATCCAGGGAGGGGCTGCTGGCCCCACTGGGTCTGCTGGCCATCCTGACCTTGGCAGTAG
CCACACTGTATGGACTATCCCTGGCCACACCTGGGGAGTAGTTAGTAATCAATCAACCTCTGGATTACAA
AATTTGTGAAAGATTGACTGGTATTCTTAACTATGTTGCTCCTTTTACGCTATGTGGATACGCTGCTTTA
ATGCCTTTGTATCATGCTATTGCTTCCCGTATGGCTTTCATTTTCTCCTCCTTGTATAAATCCTGGTTGC
TGTCTCTTTATGAGGAGTTGTGGCCCGTTGTCAGGCAACGTGGCGTGGTGTGCACTGTGTTTGCTGACGC
AACCCCCACTGGTTGGGGCATTGCCACCACCTGTCAGCTCCTTTCCGGGACTTTCGCTTTCCCCCTCCCT
ATTGCCACGGCGGAACTCATCGCCGCCTGCCTTGCCCGCTGCTGGACAGGGGCTCGGCTGTTGGGCACTG
ACAATTCCGTGGTGTTGTCGGGGAAGCTGACGTCCTTTCCATGGCTGCTCGCCTGTGTTGCCACCTGGAT
TCTGCGCGGGACGTCCTTCTGCTACGTCCCTTCGGCCCTCAATCCAGCGGACCTTCCTTCCCGCGGCCTG
CTGCCGGCTCTGCGGCCTCTTCCGCGTCTTCGCCTTCGCCCTCAGACGAGTCGGATCTCCCTTTGGGCCG
CCTCCCCGCCTGGAATTCTGCAGATATCCGGTTAGTAATGAGTTTGGAATTAATTCTGTGGAATGTGTGT
CAGTTAGGGTGTGGAAAGTCCCCAGGCTCCCCAGGCAGGCAGAAGTATGCAAAGCATGCATCTCAATTAG
TCAGCAACCAGGTGTGGAAAGTCCCCAGGCTCCCCAGCAGGCAGAAGTATGCAAAGCATGCATCTCAATT
AGTCAGCAACCATAGTCCCGCCCCTAACTCCGCCCATCCCGCCCCTAACTCCGCCCAGTTCCGCCCATTC
TCCGCCCCATGGCTGACTAATTTTTTTTATTTATGCAGAGGCCGAGGCCGCCTCTGCCTCTGAGCTATTC
CAGAAGTAGTGAGGAGGCTTTTTTGGAGGCCTAGGCTTTTGCAAAAAGCTCCCGGGAGCTTGTATATCCA
TTTTCGGATCTGATCAGCACGTGTTGACAATTAATCATCGGCATAGTATATCGGCATAGTATAATACGAC
AAGGTGAGGAACTAAACCATGGCCAAGCCTTTGTCTCAAGAAGAATCCACCCTCATTGAAAGAGCAACGG
CTACAATCAACAGCATCCCCATCTCTGAAGACTACAGCGTCGCCAGCGCAGCTCTCTCTAGCGACGGCCG
CATCTTCACTGGTGTCAATGTATATCATTTTACTGGGGGACCTTGTGCAGAACTCGTGGTGCTGGGCACT
GCTGCTGCTGCGGCAGCTGGCAACCTGACTTGTATCGTCGCGATCGGAAATGAGAACAGGGGCATCTTGA
GCCCCTGCGGACGGTGCCGACAGGTGCTTCTCGATCTGCATCCTGGGATCAAAGCCATAGTGAAGGACAG
TGATGGACAGCCGACGGCAGTTGGGATTCGTGAATTGCTGCCCTCTGGTTATGTGTGGGAGGGCTAAGCA
CAATTCGAGCTCGGTACCTTTAAGACCAATGACTTACAAGGCAGCTGTAGATCTTAGCCACTTTTTAAAA
GAAAAGGGGGGACTGGAAGGGCTAGCTCACTCCCAACGAAGACAAGATCTGCTTTTTGCTTGTACTGGGT
CTCTCTGGTTAGACCAGATCTGAGCCTGGGAGCTCTCTGGCTGCCTAGGGAACCCACTGCTTAAGCCTCA
ATAAAGCTTGCCTTGAGTGCTTCAAGTAGTGTGTGCCCGTCTGTTGTGTGACTCTGGTAACTAGAGATCC
CTCAGACCCTTTTAGTCAGTGTGGAAAATCTCTAGCAGTAGTAGTTCATGTCATCTTATTATTCAGTATT
TATAACTTGCAAAGAAATGAATATCAGAGAGTGAGAGGAACTTGTTTATTGCAGCTTATAATGGTTACAA
ATAAAGCAATAGCATCACAAATTTCACAAATAAAGCATTTTTTTCACTGCATTCTAGTTGTGGTTTGTCC
AAACTCATCAATGTATCTTATCATGTCTGGCTCTAGCTATCCCGCCCCTAACTCCGCCCAGTTCCGCCCA
TTCTCCGCCCCATGGCTGACTAATTTTTTTTATTTATGCAGAGGCCGAGGCCGCCTCGGCCTCTGAGCTA
TTCCAGAAGTAGTGAGGAGGCTTTTTTGGAGGCCTAGGCTTTTGCGTCGAGACGTACCCAATTCGCCCTA
TAGTGAGTCGTATTACGCGCGCTCACTGGCCGTCGTTTTACAACGTCGTGACTGGGAAAACCCTGGCGTT
ACCCAACTTAATCGCCTTGCAGCACATCCCCCTTTCGCCAGCTGGCGTAATAGCGAAGAGGCCCGCACCG
ATCGCCCTTCCCAACAGTTGCGCAGCCTGAATGGCGAATGGCGCG
[124 nt withheld, positions 8096-8219]
C
[91 nt withheld, positions 8221-8311]
A
[49 nt withheld, positions 8313-8361]
CCTTTGACGTTGGAGTCCACGTTCTTT
[37 nt withheld, positions 8389-8425]
ACCCTATCTCGGTCTATTCTTTTGATTTATAAGGGATTTTGCCGATTTCGGCCTATTGGTTAAAAAATGA
GCTGATTTAACAAAAATTTAACGCGAATTTTAACAAAATATTAACGTTTACAATTTCC
Features (pLannotate 1.2.2; 30 found; start..end, strand, type, name):
     27..131     +  promoter       AmpR promoter: bla
    132..992     +  CDS            AmpR: β-lactamase; bla; confers resistance to ampicillin, carbenicillin, and related antibiotics
   1163..1751    +  rep_origin     ori: high-copy-number ColE1/pMB1/pBR322/pUC origin of replication
   1934..2026    +  CDS            lacI (fragment): lac repressor; lacI; The lac repressor binds to the lac operator to inhibit transcription in E. coli. This inhibition can be relieved by adding lactose or isopropyl-β-D-thiogalactopyranoside (IPTG).
   2039..2060    +  protein_bind   CAP binding site: CAP binding activates transcription in the presence of cAMP. E. coli catabolite activator protein
   2075..2105    +  promoter       lac promoter: promoter for the E. coli lac operon
   2113..2129    +  protein_bind   lac operator: The lac repressor binds to the lac operator to inhibit transcription in E. coli. This inhibition can be relieved by adding lactose or isopropyl-β-D-thiogalactopyranoside (IPTG). lac repressor encoded by lacI
   2174..2192    +  promoter       T3 promoter: promoter for bacteriophage T3 RNA polymerase
   2220..2441    +  promoter       RSV promoter: Rous sarcoma virus enhancer/promoter
   2448..2628    +  LTR            5' LTR (truncated): truncated 5' long terminal repeat (LTR) from HIV-1
   2672..2797    +  misc_feature   HIV-1 Ψ: packaging signal of human immunodeficiency virus type 1
   2781..3144    +  CDS            HIV-1 gag (fragment): gag protein from human immunodeficiency virus 1; gag
   3239..3575    +  ncRNA          RRE: Accession: RF00036 - HIV Rev response element
   3611..4000    +  CDS            env (fragment): ENV_HV1H2 - Experimental evidence at protein level: Swiss-Prot protein existence level 1. [Transmembrane protein gp41]: Acts as a class I viral fusion protein. Under the current model, the protein has at least 3 conformational states: pre-fusion native state, pre-hairpin intermediate state, and post-fusion hairpin state. During fusion of viral and target intracellular membranes, the coiled coil regions (heptad repeats) assume a trimer-of-hairpins structure, positioning the fusion peptide in close proximity to the C-terminal region of the ectodomain. The formation of this structure appears to d
   4012..4129    +  misc_feature   cPPT/CTS: central polypurine tract and central termination sequence of HIV-1
   4152..4455    +  enhancer       CMV enhancer: human cytomegalovirus immediate early enhancer
   4456..4659    +  promoter       CMV promoter: human cytomegalovirus (CMV) immediate early promoter
   4755..5471    +  CDS            EGFP: EGFP is a basic (constitutively fluorescent) green fluorescent protein published in 1996, derived from Aequorea victoria. It is reported to be a rapidly-maturing weak dimer with moderate acid sensitivity.
   5472..5708    +  CDS            TREX1 (fragment): TREX1_HUMAN - Experimental evidence at protein level: Swiss-Prot protein existence level 1. Major cellular 3'-to-5' DNA exonuclease which digests single- stranded DNA (ssDNA) and double-stranded DNA (dsDNA) with mismatched 3' termini. Prevents cell-intrinsic initiation of autoimmunity. Acts by metabolizing DNA fragments from endogenous retroelements, including L1, LTR and SINE elements. Unless degraded, these DNA fragments accumulate in the cytosol and activate the IFN-stimulatory DNA (ISD) response and innate immune signaling. Prevents chronic ATM-dependent checkpoint activation, by processin
   5721..6309    +  misc_feature   WPRE: woodchuck hepatitis virus posttranscriptional regulatory element
   6365..6695    +  promoter       SV40 promoter: SV40 enhancer and early promoter
   6743..6790    +  promoter       EM7 promoter: synthetic bacterial promoter&nbsp
   6809..7207    +  CDS            BSD: blasticidin S deaminase; Aspergillus terreus BSD; confers resistance to blasticidin
   7224..7292    +  CDS            nef (fragment): NEF_HV1Z2 - Experimental evidence at protein level: Swiss-Prot protein existence level 1. Extracellular Nef protein targets CD4(+) T-lymphocytes for apoptosis by interacting with CXCR4 surface receptors. From Human immunodeficiency virus type 1 group M subtype D (isolate Z2/CDC-Z34) (HIV-1).
   7294..7527    +  LTR            3' LTR (ΔU3): self-inactivating 3' long terminal repeat (LTR) from HIV-1
   7599..7720    +  polyA_signal   SV40 poly(A) signal: SV40 polyadenylation signal
   7739..7874    +  rep_origin     SV40 ori: SV40 origin of replication
   7907..7925    -  promoter       T7 promoter: promoter for bacteriophage T7 RNA polymerase
   7933..8088    +  CDS            lacZα (fragment): LacZα fragment of β-galactosidase; lacZ fragment
   8096..8551    +  rep_origin     f1 ori (sequence partly withheld): f1 bacteriophage origin of replication; arrow indicates direction of (+) strand synthesis
