>Addgene plasmid #164235 | pLENTI CMV GFP-TREX1 delta N (aa236-314) BLAST | addgene full sequence | sequence record 324754 | Addgene NGS Result
GGGTCTCTCTGGTTAGACCAGATCTGAGCCTGGGAGCTCTCTGGCTAACTAGGGAACCCACTGCTTAAGC
CTCAATAAAGCTTGCCTTGAGTGCTTCAAGTAGTGTGTGCCCGTCTGTTGTGTGACTCTGGTAACTAGAG
ATCCCTCAGACCCTTTTAGTCAGTGTGGAAAATCTCTAGCAGTGGCGCCCGAACAGGGACTTGAAAGCGA
AAGGGAAACCAGAGGAGCTCTCTCGACGCAGGACTCGGCTTGCTGAAGCGCGCACGGCAAGAGGCGAGGG
GCGGCGACTGGTGAGTACGCCAAAAATTTTGACTAGCGGAGGCTAGAAGGAGAGAGATGGGTGCGAGAGC
GTCAGTATTAAGCGGGGGAGAATTAGATCGCGATGGGAAAAAATTCGGTTAAGGCCAGGGGGAAAGAAAA
AATATAAATTAAAACATATAGTATGGGCAAGCAGGGAGCTAGAACGATTCGCAGTTAATCCTGGCCTGTT
AGAAACATCAGAAGGCTGTAGACAAATACTGGGACAGCTACAACCATCCCTTCAGACAGGATCAGAAGAA
CTTAGATCATTATATAATACAGTAGCAACCCTCTATTGTGTGCATCAAAGGATAGAGATAAAAGACACCA
AGGAAGCTTTAGACAAGATAGAGGAAGAGCAAAACAAAAGTAAGACCACCGCACAGCAAGCGGCCGCTGA
TCTTCAGACCTGGAGGAGGAGATATGAGGGACAATTGGAGAAGTGAATTATATAAATATAAAGTAGTAAA
AATTGAACCATTAGGAGTAGCACCCACCAAGGCAAAGAGAAGAGTGGTGCAGAGAGAAAAAAGAGCAGTG
GGAATAGGAGCTTTGTTCCTTGGGTTCTTGGGAGCAGCAGGAAGCACTATGGGCGCAGCGTCAATGACGC
TGACGGTACAGGCCAGACAATTATTGTCTGGTATAGTGCAGCAGCAGAACAATTTGCTGAGGGCTATTGA
GGCGCAACAGCATCTGTTGCAACTCACAGTCTGGGGCATCAAGCAGCTCCAGGCAAGAATCCTGGCTGTG
GAAAGATACCTAAAGGATCAACAGCTCCTGGGGATTTGGGGTTGCTCTGGAAAACTCATTTGCACCACTG
CTGTGCCTTGGAATGCTAGTTGGAGTAATAAATCTCTGGAACAGATTTGGAATCACACGACCTGGATGGA
GTGGGACAGAGAAATTAACAATTACACAAGCTTAATACACTCCTTAATTGAAGAATCGCAAAACCAGCAA
GAAAAGAATGAACAAGAATTATTGGAATTAGATAAATGGGCAAGTTTGTGGAATTGGTTTAACATAACAA
ATTGGCTGTGGTATATAAAATTATTCATAATGATAGTAGGAGGCTTGGTAGGTTTAAGAATAGTTTTTGC
TGTACTTTCTATAGTGAATAGAGTTAGGCAGGGATATTCACCATTATCGTTTCAGACCCACCTCCCAACC
CCGAGGGGACCCGACAGGCCCGAAGGAATAGAAGAAGAAGGTGGAGAGAGAGACAGAGACAGATCCATTC
GATTAGTGAACGGATCTCGACGGTATCGGTTAACTTTTAAAAGAAAAGGGGGGATTGGGGGGTACAGTGC
AGGGGAAAGAATAGTAGACATAATAGCAACAGACATACAAACTAAAGAATTACAAAAACAAATTACAAAA
TTCAAAATTTTATCGATAAGCTTGGGAGTTCCGCGTTACATAACTTACGGTAAATGGCCCGCCTGGCTGA
CCGCCCAACGACCCCCGCCCATTGACGTCAATAATGACGTATGTTCCCATAGTAACGCCAATAGGGACTT
TCCATTGACGTCAATGGGTGGAGTATTTACGGTAAACTGCCCACTTGGCAGTACATCAAGTGTATCATAT
GCCAAGTACGCCCCCTATTGACGTCAATGACGGTAAATGGCCCGCCTGGCATTATGCCCAGTACATGACC
TTATGGGACTTTCCTACTTGGCAGTACATCTACGTATTAGTCATCGCTATTACCATGGTGATGCGGTTTT
GGCAGTACATCAATGGGCGTGGATAGCGGTTTGACTCACGGGGATTTCCAAGTCTCCACCCCATTGACGT
CAATGGGAGTTTGTTTTGGCACCAAAATCAACGGGACTTTCCAAAATGTCGTAACAACTCCGCCCCATTG
ACGCAAATGGGCGGTAGGCGTGTACGGTGGGAGGTCTATATAAGCAGAGCTCGTTTAGTGAACCGTCAGA
TCGCCTGGAGACGCCATCCACGCTGTTTTGACCTCCATAGAAGACACCGACTCTAGAGGATCCACCGGTC
GCCACCATGGTGAGCAAGGGCGAGGAGCTGTTCACCGGGGTGGTGCCCATCCTGGTCGAGCTGGACGGCG
ACGTAAACGGCCACAAGTTCAGCGTGTCCGGCGAGGGCGAGGGCGATGCCACCTACGGCAAGCTGACCCT
GAAGTTCATCTGCACCACCGGCAAGCTGCCCGTGCCCTGGCCCACCCTCGTGACCACCCTGACCTACGGC
GTGCAGTGCTTCAGCCGCTACCCCGACCACATGAAGCAGCACGACTTCTTCAAGTCCGCCATGCCCGAAG
GCTACGTCCAGGAGCGCACCATCTTCTTCAAGGACGACGGCAACTACAAGACCCGCGCCGAGGTGAAGTT
CGAGGGCGACACCCTGGTGAACCGCATCGAGCTGAAGGGCATCGACTTCAAGGAGGACGGCAACATCCTG
GGGCACAAGCTGGAGTACAACTACAACAGCCACAACGTCTATATCATGGCCGACAAGCAGAAGAACGGCA
TCAAGGTGAACTTCAAGATCCGCCACAACATCGAGGACGGCAGCGTGCAGCTCGCCGACCACTACCAGCA
GAACACCCCCATCGGCGACGGCCCCGTGCTGCTGCCCGACAACCACTACCTGAGCACCCAGTCCGCCCTG
AGCAAAGACCCCAACGAGAAGCGCGATCACATGGTCCTGCTGGAGTTCGTGACCGCCGCCGGGATCACTC
TCGGCATGGACGAGCTGTACAAGACAGCCTCTGCTAGGACCAAGCCAAGACCATCTGCTGTCACAACCAC
TGCACACCTGGCCACAACCAGGAACACTAGTCCCAGCCTTGGAGAGAGCAGGGGTACCAAGGATCTTCCT
CCAGTGAAGGACCCTGGAGCCCTATCCAGGGAGGGGCTGCTGGCCCCACTGGGTCTGCTGGCCATCCTGA
CCTTGGCAGTAGCCACACTGTATGGACTATCCCTGGCCACACCTGGGGAGTAGTTAGTAATCAATCAACC
TCTGGATTACAAAATTTGTGAAAGATTGACTGGTATTCTTAACTATGTTGCTCCTTTTACGCTATGTGGA
TACGCTGCTTTAATGCCTTTGTATCATGCTATTGCTTCCCGTATGGCTTTCATTTTCTCCTCCTTGTATA
AATCCTGGTTGCTGTCTCTTTATGAGGAGTTGTGGCCCGTTGTCAGGCAACGTGGCGTGGTGTGCACTGT
GTTTGCTGACGCAACCCCCACTGGTTGGGGCATTGCCACCACCTGTCAGCTCCTTTCCGGGACTTTCGCT
TTCCCCCTCCCTATTGCCACGGCGGAACTCATCGCCGCCTGCCTTGCCCGCTGCTGGACAGGGGCTCGGC
TGTTGGGCACTGACAATTCCGTGGTGTTGTCGGGGAAGCTGACGTCCTTTCCATGGCTGCTCGCCTGTGT
TGCCACCTGGATTCTGCGCGGGACGTCCTTCTGCTACGTCCCTTCGGCCCTCAATCCAGCGGACCTTCCT
TCCCGCGGCCTGCTGCCGGCTCTGCGGCCTCTTCCGCGTCTTCGCCTTCGCCCTCAGACGAGTCGGATCT
CCCTTTGGGCCGCCTCCCCGCCTGGAATTCTGCAGATATCCGGTTAGTAATGAGTTTGGAATTAATTCTG
TGGAATGTGTGTCAGTTAGGGTGTGGAAAGTCCCCAGGCTCCCCAGCAGGCAGAAGTATGCAAAGCATGC
ATCTCAATTAGTCAGCAACCAGGTGTGGAAAGTCCCCAGGCTCCCCAGCAGGCAGAAGTATGCAAAGCAT
GCATCTCAATTAGTCAGCAACCATAGTCCCGCCCCTAACTCCGCCCATCCCGCCCCTAACTCCGCCCAGT
TCCGCCCATTCTCCGCCCCATGGCTGACTAATTTTTTTTATTTATGCAGAGGCCGAGGCCGCCTCTGCCT
CTGAGCTATTCCAGAAGTAGTGAGGAGGCTTTTTTGGAGGCCTAGGCTTTTGCAAAAAGCTCCCGGGAGC
TTGTATATCCATTTTCGGATCTGATCAGCACGTGTTGACAATTAATCATCGGCATAGTATATCGGCATAG
TATAATACGACAAGGTGAGGAACTAAACCATGGCCAAGCCTTTGTCTCAAGAAGAATCCACCCTCATTGA
AAGAGCAACGGCTACAATCAACAGCATCCCCATCTCTGAAGACTACAGCGTCGCCAGCGCAGCTCTCTCT
AGCGACGGCCGCATCTTCACTGGTGTCAATGTATATCATTTTACTGGGGGACCTTGTGCAGAACTCGTGG
TGCTGGGCACTGCTGCTGCTGCGGCAGCTGGCAACCTGACTTGTATCGTCGCGATCGGAAATGAGAACAG
GGGCATCTTGAGCCCCTGCGGACGGTGCCGACAGGTGCTTCTCGATCTGCATCCTGGGATCAAAGCCATA
GTGAAGGACAGTGATGGACAGCCGACGGCAGTTGGGATTCGTGAATTGCTGCCCTCTGGTTATGTGTGGG
AGGGCTAAGCACAATTCGAGCTCGGTACCTTTAAGACCAATGACTTACAAGGCAGCTGTAGATCTTAGCC
ACTTTTTAAAAGAAAAGGGGGGACTGGAAGGGCTAGCTCACTCCCAACGAAGACAAGATCTGCTTTTTGC
TTGTACTGGGTCTCTCTGGTTAGACCAGATCTGAGCCTGGGAGCTCTCTGGCTAACTAGGGAACCCACTG
CTTAAGCCTCAATAAAGCTTGCCTTGAGTGCTTCAAGTAGTGTGTGCCCGTCTGTTGTGTGACTCTGGTA
ACTAGAGATCCCTCAGACCCTTTTAGTCAGTGTGGAAAATCTCTAGCAGTAGTAGTTCATGTCATCTTAT
TATTCAGTATTTATAACTTGCAAAGAAATGAATATCAGAGAGTGAGAGGAACTTGTTTATTGCAGCTTAT
AATGGTTACAAATAAAGCAATAGCATCACAAATTTCACAAATAAAGCATTTTTTTCACTGCATTCTAGTT
GTGGTTTGTCCAAACTCATCAATGTATCTTATCATGTCTGGCTCTAGCTATCCCGCCCCTAACTCCGCCC
ATCCCGCCCCTAACTCCGCCCAGTTCCGCCCATTCTCCGCCCCATGGCTGACTAATTTTTTTTATTTATG
CAGAGGCCGAGGCCGCCTCGGCCTCTGAGCTATTCCAGAAGTAGTGAGGAGGCTTTTTTGGAGGCCTAGG
GACGTACCCAATTCGCCCTATAGTGAGTCGTATTACGCGCGCTCACTGGCCGTCGTTTTACAACGTCGTG
ACTGGGAAAACCCTGGCGTTACCCAACTTAATCGCCTTGCAGCACATCCCCCTTTCGCCAGCTGGCGTAA
TAGCGAAGAGGCCCGCACCGATCGCCCTTCCCAACAGTTGCGCAGCCTGAATGGCGAATGGG
[124 nt withheld, positions 5663-5786]
C
[91 nt withheld, positions 5788-5878]
A
[49 nt withheld, positions 5880-5928]
CCTTTGACGTTGGAGTCCACGTTCTTT
[37 nt withheld, positions 5956-5992]
ACCCTATCTCGGTCTATTCTTTTGATTTATAAGGGATTTTGCCGATTTCGGCCTATTGGTTAAAAAATGA
GCTGATTTAACAAAAATTTAACGCGAATTTTAACAAAATATTAACGCTTACAATTTAGGTGGCACTTTTC
GGGGAAATGTGCGCGGAACCCCTATTTGTTTATTTTTCTAAATACATTCAAATATGTATCCGCTCATGAG
ACAATAACCCTGATAAATGCTTCAATAATATTGAAAAAGGAAGAGTATGAGTATTCAACATTTCCGTGTC
GCCCTTATTCCCTTTTTTGCGGCATTTTGCCTTCCTGTTTTTGCTCACCCAGAAACGCTGGTGAAAGTAA
AAGATGCTGAAGATCAGTTGGGTGCACGAGTGGGTTACATCGAACTGGATCTCAACAGCGGTAAGATCCT
TGAGAGTTTTCGCCCCGAAGAACGTTTTCCAATGATGAGCACTTTTAAAGTTCTGCTATGTGGCGCGGTA
TTATCCCGTATTGACGCCGGGCAAGAGCAACTCGGTCGCCGCATACACTATTCTCAGAATGACTTGGTTG
AGTACTCACCAGTCACAGAAAAGCATCTTACGGATGGCATGACAGTAAGAGAATTATGCAGTGCTGCCAT
AACCATGAGTGATAACACTGCGGCCAACTTACTTCTGACAACGATCGGAGGACCGAAGGAGCTAACCGCT
TTTTTGCACAACATGGGGGATCATGTAACTCGCCTTGATCGTTGGGAACCGGAGCTGAATGAAGCCATAC
CAAACGACGAGCGTGACACCACGATGCCTGTAGCAATGGCAACAACGTTGCGCAAACTATTAACTGGCGA
ACTACTTACTCTAGCTTCCCGGCAACAATTAATAGACTGGATGGAGGCGGATAAAGTTGCAGGACCACTT
CTGCGCTCGGCCCTTCCGGCTGGCTGGTTTATTGCTGATAAATCTGGAGCCGGTGAGCGTGGGTCTCGCG
GTATCATTGCAGCACTGGGGCCAGATGGTAAGCCCTCCCGTATCGTAGTTATCTACACGACGGGGAGTCA
GGCAACTATGGATGAACGAAATAGACAGATCGCTGAGATAGGTGCCTCACTGATTAAGCATTGGTAACTG
TCAGACCAAGTTTACTCATATATACTTTAGATTGATTTAAAACTTCATTTTTAATTTAAAAGGATCTAGG
TGAAGATCCTTTTTGATAATCTCATGACCAAAATCCCTTAACGTGAGTTTTCGTTCCACTGAGCGTCAGA
CCCCGTAGAAAAGATCAAAGGATCTTCTTGAGATCCTTTTTTTCTGCGCGTAATCTGCTGCTTGCAAACA
AAAAAACCACCGCTACCAGCGGTGGTTTGTTTGCCGGATCAAGAGCTACCAACTCTTTTTCCGAAGGTAA
CTGGCTTCAGCAGAGCGCAGATACCAAATACTGTTCTTCTAGTGTAGCCGTAGTTAGGCCACCACTTCAA
GAACTCTGTAGCACCGCCTACATACCTCGCTCTGCTAATCCTGTTACCAGTGGCTGCTGCCAGTGGCGAT
AAGTCGTGTCTTACCGGGTTGGACTCAAGACGATAGTTACCGGATAAGGCGCAGCGGTCGGGCTGAACGG
GGGGTTCGTGCACACAGCCCAGCTTGGAGCGAACGACCTACACCGAACTGAGATACCTACAGCGTGAGCT
ATGAGAAAGCGCCACGCTTCCCGAAGGGAGAAAGGCGGACAGGTATCCGGTAAGCGGCAGGGTCGGAACA
GGAGAGCGCACGAGGGAGCTTCCAGGGGGAAACGCCTGGTATCTTTATAGTCCTGTCGGGTTTCGCCACC
TCTGACTTGAGCGTCGATTTTTGTGATGCTCGTCAGGGGGGCGGAGCCTATGGAAAAACGCCAGCAACGC
GGCCTTTTTACGGTTCCTGGCCTTTTGCTGGCCTTTTGCTCACATGTTCTTTCCTGCGTTATCCCCTGAT
TCTGTGGATAACCGTATTACCGCCTTTGAGTGAGCTGATACCGCTCGCCGCAGCCGAACGACCGAGCGCA
GCGAGTCAGTGAGCGAGGAAGCGGAAGAGCGCCCAATACGCAAACCGCCTCTCCCCGCGCGTTGGCCGAT
TCATTAATGCAGCTGGCACGACAGGTTTCCCGACTGGAAAGCGGGCAGTGAGCGCAACGCAATTAATGTG
AGTTAGCTCACTCATTAGGCACCCCAGGCTTTACACTTTATGCTTCCGGCTCGTATGTTGTGTGGAATTG
TGAGCGGATAACAATTTCACACAGGAAACAGCTATGACCATGATTACGCCAAGCGCGCAATTAACCCTCA
CTAAAGGGAACAAAAGCTGGAGCTGCAAGCTTAATGTAGTCTTATGCAATACTCTTGTAGTCTTGCAACA
TGGTAACGATGAGTTAGCAACATGCCTTACAAGGAGAGAAAAAGCACCGTGCATGCCGATTGGTGGAAGT
AAGGTGGTACGATCGTGCCTTATTAGGAAGGCAACAGACGGGTCTGACATGGATTGGACGAACCACTGAA
TTGCCGCATTGCAGAGATATTGTATTTAAGTGCCTAGCTCGATACATAAAC
Features (pLannotate 1.2.2; 30 found; start..end, strand, type, name):
      1..181     +  LTR            5' LTR (truncated): truncated 5' long terminal repeat (LTR) from HIV-1
    228..353     +  misc_feature   HIV-1 Ψ: packaging signal of human immunodeficiency virus type 1
    337..700     +  CDS            HIV-1 gag (fragment): gag protein from human immunodeficiency virus 1; gag
    846..1079    +  misc_feature   RRE: The Rev response element (RRE) of HIV-1 allows for Rev-dependent mRNA export from the nucleus to the cytoplasm.
   1456..1556    +  CDS            Rev (fragment): human immunodeficiency virus 1 (HIV-1) Rev protein; rev; enhances nuclear export of unspliced and incompletely spliced viral mRNAs
   1575..1691    +  misc_feature   cPPT/CTS: central polypurine tract and central termination sequence of HIV-1
   1714..2017    +  enhancer       CMV enhancer: human cytomegalovirus immediate early enhancer
   2018..2221    +  promoter       CMV promoter: human cytomegalovirus (CMV) immediate early promoter
   2317..3033    +  CDS            EGFP: EGFP is a basic (constitutively fluorescent) green fluorescent protein published in 1996, derived from Aequorea victoria. It is reported to be a rapidly-maturing weak dimer with moderate acid sensitivity.
   3034..3270    +  CDS            TREX1 (fragment): TREX1_HUMAN - Experimental evidence at protein level: Swiss-Prot protein existence level 1. Major cellular 3'-to-5' DNA exonuclease which digests single- stranded DNA (ssDNA) and double-stranded DNA (dsDNA) with mismatched 3' termini. Prevents cell-intrinsic initiation of autoimmunity. Acts by metabolizing DNA fragments from endogenous retroelements, including L1, LTR and SINE elements. Unless degraded, these DNA fragments accumulate in the cytosol and activate the IFN-stimulatory DNA (ISD) response and innate immune signaling. Prevents chronic ATM-dependent checkpoint activation, by processin
   3283..3871    +  misc_feature   WPRE: woodchuck hepatitis virus posttranscriptional regulatory element
   3927..4256    +  promoter       SV40 promoter: SV40 enhancer and early promoter
   4304..4351    +  promoter       EM7 promoter: synthetic bacterial promoter&nbsp
   4370..4768    +  CDS            BSD: blasticidin S deaminase; Aspergillus terreus BSD; confers resistance to blasticidin
   4785..4922    +  CDS            nef (fragment): NEF_HV1LA - Experimental evidence at protein level: Swiss-Prot protein existence level 1. Extracellular Nef protein targets CD4(+) T-lymphocytes for apoptosis by interacting with CXCR4 surface receptors. From Human immunodeficiency virus type 1 group M subtype B (isolate Lai) (HIV-1).
   4908..5088    +  LTR            5' LTR (truncated): truncated 5' long terminal repeat (LTR) from HIV-1
   5160..5281    +  polyA_signal   SV40 poly(A) signal: SV40 polyadenylation signal
   5321..5456    +  rep_origin     SV40 ori: SV40 origin of replication
   5477..5495    -  promoter       T7 promoter: promoter for bacteriophage T7 RNA polymerase
   5503..5658    +  CDS            lacZα (fragment): LacZα fragment of β-galactosidase; lacZ fragment
   5663..6091    +  rep_origin     f1 ori (sequence partly withheld): f1 bacteriophage origin of replication; arrow indicates direction of (+) strand synthesis
   6144..6248    +  promoter       AmpR promoter: bla
   6249..7109    +  CDS            AmpR: β-lactamase; bla; confers resistance to ampicillin, carbenicillin, and related antibiotics
   7280..7868    +  rep_origin     ori: high-copy-number ColE1/pMB1/pBR322/pUC origin of replication
   8051..8143    +  CDS            lacI (fragment): lac repressor; lacI; The lac repressor binds to the lac operator to inhibit transcription in E. coli. This inhibition can be relieved by adding lactose or isopropyl-β-D-thiogalactopyranoside (IPTG).
   8156..8177    +  protein_bind   CAP binding site: CAP binding activates transcription in the presence of cAMP. E. coli catabolite activator protein
   8192..8222    +  promoter       lac promoter: promoter for the E. coli lac operon
   8230..8246    +  protein_bind   lac operator: The lac repressor binds to the lac operator to inhibit transcription in E. coli. This inhibition can be relieved by adding lactose or isopropyl-β-D-thiogalactopyranoside (IPTG). lac repressor encoded by lacI
   8291..8309    +  promoter       T3 promoter: promoter for bacteriophage T3 RNA polymerase
   8337..8563    +  promoter       RSV promoter: Rous sarcoma virus enhancer/promoter
