[The description below was written by a language model from this plasmid's Addgene catalogue record and pLannotate feature annotations shown in this document.]
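Description:
pLENTI CMV GFP-TREX1 delta N (aa236-314) BLAST is a lentiviral transfer plasmid built on the pLenti CMV GFP Blast backbone for stable expression of a GFP-tagged C-terminal fragment of human TREX1 in mammalian cells. It is propagated in E. coli through a high-copy ColE1/pUC-type origin with ampicillin selection (AmpR), and also carries an f1 origin and an SV40 origin. The viral portion has a third-generation layout. An RSV promoter fused to a truncated HIV-1 5' LTR drives genomic RNA production in packaging cells. It is followed by the Ψ packaging signal, the RRE for Rev-dependent nuclear export, the cPPT/CTS element, and a 3' LTR annotated in one of the two sequence records as the self-inactivating ΔU3 form.

Between the LTRs, the CMV enhancer/promoter drives EGFP fused in frame at its C-terminus to a roughly 240 bp TREX1 fragment, followed by a WPRE to boost transcript expression. The construct name gives residues 236–314, while the mutation field lists deletion of amino acids 1–234, a small discrepancy the record does not resolve. Either way, most of the N-terminal portion of this 3'-to-5' DNA exonuclease is removed and only the C-terminal tail remains. A downstream SV40 promoter (with a bacterial EM7 promoter) expresses blasticidin S deaminase, allowing blasticidin selection of transduced cells. The two annotated full sequences (8,553 and 8,563 nt) differ in their start points and slightly in length, but show the same element order. The associated study concerns ER-directed TREX1 and cGAS activation at micronuclei, so the construct probably serves to visualise the behaviour of the isolated C-terminal region, though the record does not state its specific use.
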