Addgene plasmid #164235: pLENTI CMV GFP-TREX1 delta N (aa236-314) BLAST
Purpose: lentiviral plasmid for GFP-TREX1 delta N (aa236-314)
Depositing lab: John Maciejowski. Depositing organization: Memorial Sloan-Kettering Cancer Center. Publication: ER-directed TREX1 limits cGAS activation at micronuclei. Mohr L, Toufektchan E, von Morgen P, Chu K, Kapoor A, Maciejowski J. Mol Cell. 2021 Jan 12. pii: S1097-2765(20)30958-8. doi: 10.1016/j.molcel.2020.12.037. PubMed 33476576.
Backbone
  Vector backbone: pLenti CMV GFP Blast
  Backbone size w/o insert (bp): 8312
  Total vector size (bp): 8553
  Vector type: Mammalian Expression, Lentiviral
  Selectable markers: Blasticidin
Growth in bacteria
  Bacterial resistance: Ampicillin, 100 μg/mL
  Growth temperature: 30°C
  Growth strain: NEB Stable
  Copy number: High Copy
Gene/Insert
  Gene/Insert name: TREX1
  Species: H. sapiens (human)
  Insert size (bp): 240
  Mutation: deletion of amino acids 1-234
  GenBank ID: NM_033629.6
  Entrez Gene: TREX1 (a.k.a. AGS1, CRV, DRN3, HERNS, RVCLS)
  Promoter: CMV
  Tag / fusion protein: GFP (N terminal on backbone)
  Cloning method: Gibson Cloning
  Sequencing primers: 5′ ggacgacggcaactacaagac
Terms and licenses: Academic/Nonprofit Terms; Industry Terms: Not Available to Industry
How to cite: pLENTI CMV GFP-TREX1 delta N (aa236-314) BLAST was a gift from John Maciejowski (Addgene plasmid # 164235 ; http://n2t.net/addgene:164235 ; RRID:Addgene_164235)
